Addgene plasmid #30520: pSUPER retro puro Scr shRNA
Depositing lab: John Gurdon. Depositing organization: Wellcome Trust/Cancer Research UK Institute. Publication: Histone variant macroH2A confers resistance to nuclear reprogramming. Pasque V, Gillich A, Garrett N, Gurdon JB. EMBO J. 2011 May 6;30(12):2373-87. doi: 10.1038/emboj.2011.144. PubMed 21552206.
Backbone
  Vector backbone: pSUPER retro puro
  Backbone manufacturer: OligoEngine
  Backbone size w/o insert (bp): 6343
  Modifications to backbone: Linearized BlgII/HindIII
  Vector type: Mammalian Expression, Retroviral, RNAi
  Selectable markers: Puromycin
Growth in bacteria
  Bacterial resistance: Ampicillin, 100 μg/mL
  Growth temperature: 37°C
  Growth strain: Top10/P3
  Copy number: High Copy
Gene/Insert
  Gene/Insert name: Scr shRNA (alt name: scrambled shRNA)
  Insert size (bp): 61
  Cloning method: Restriction Enzyme; 5′ cloning site BglII (destroyed during cloning); 3′ cloning site HindIII (not destroyed)
  Sequencing primers: 5′ CAGCGGGGCTGCTAAAGCGCATGC
Terms and licenses: Academic/Nonprofit Terms; Industry Terms: Not Available to Industry
Depositor comments: Scramble shRNA: 5’-GCGAAAGATGATAAGCTAA
How to cite: pSUPER retro puro Scr shRNA was a gift from John Gurdon (Addgene plasmid # 30520 ; http://n2t.net/addgene:30520 ; RRID:Addgene_30520)
