[The description below was written by a language model from this plasmid's Addgene catalogue record and pLannotate feature annotations shown in this document.]
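Description:
pSUPER retro puro Scr shRNA is a retroviral RNAi vector built on the OligoEngine pSUPER retro puro backbone, carrying a scrambled (non-targeting) short hairpin RNA as a negative control. The 61 bp hairpin-encoding insert was cloned between the BglII and HindIII sites of the linearized backbone, destroying the BglII site and retaining HindIII, to give a plasmid of 6,403 bp. In bacteria it is maintained through a high-copy ColE1/pUC-type origin and selected with ampicillin via the β-lactamase gene. The annotation also picks up short remnants of older cloning vectors (fragments of tet, lacZα, bom, rop and lacI, plus lac promoter/operator elements), which are backbone remnants rather than functional parts.

The annotated human H1 RNA promoter, an RNA polymerase III promoter suited to producing small defined transcripts, ends just before the position where the insert would lie. The hairpin itself is not annotated as a feature. The viral portion comprises a murine embryonic stem cell virus 5' LTR and Ψ packaging signal, a truncated MMLV gag region lacking its start codon, and a U3-deleted, self-inactivating 3' LTR. These elements allow the genome to be packaged in a suitable packaging cell line and integrated into target cells, with LTR promoter activity lost after integration. Within the proviral region, a mouse PGK promoter drives puromycin N-acetyltransferase, so transduced or transfected mammalian cells can be selected with puromycin. The H1 cassette is oriented opposite to the PGK-PuroR unit and the viral transcript. The plasmid comes from a study of histone variant macroH2A and resistance to nuclear reprogramming, where a scrambled hairpin would typically serve as the control for gene-specific knockdown constructs.
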