Features (pLannotate 1.2.2; 21 found; start..end, strand, type, name):
     43..459     -  CDS            gag (truncated): truncated Moloney murine leukemia virus (MMLV) gag gene lacking the start codon
    526..867     -  misc_feature   MESV Ψ: packaging signal of murine embryonic stem cell virus
    931..1447    -  LTR            5' LTR: 5' long terminal repeat from murine embryonic stem cell virus
   1489..1587    -  CDS            env (fragment): murine leukemia virus gPr80 envelope polyprotein precursor; env; proteolytically cleaved into gp70SU and p15TM subunits
   1588..1789    +  CDS            TcR (fragment): tetracycline efflux protein; tet; confers resistance to tetracycline
   1789..1938    +  CDS            lacZα (fragment): LacZα fragment of β-galactosidase; lacZ fragment
   1944..2043    -  misc_feature   bom (fragment): basis of mobility region from pBR322
   2145..2180    -  CDS            rop (fragment): Rop protein, which maintains plasmids at low copy number; rop
   2275..2379    +  promoter       AmpR promoter: bla
   2380..3240    +  CDS            AmpR: β-lactamase; bla; confers resistance to ampicillin, carbenicillin, and related antibiotics
   3411..3999    +  rep_origin     ori: high-copy-number ColE1/pMB1/pBR322/pUC origin of replication
   4182..4274    +  CDS            lacI (fragment): lac repressor; lacI; The lac repressor binds to the lac operator to inhibit transcription in E. coli. This inhibition can be relieved by adding lactose or isopropyl-β-D-thiogalactopyranoside (IPTG).
   4287..4308    +  protein_bind   CAP binding site: CAP binding activates transcription in the presence of cAMP. E. coli catabolite activator protein
   4323..4353    +  promoter       lac promoter: promoter for the E. coli lac operon
   4361..4377    +  protein_bind   lac operator: The lac repressor binds to the lac operator to inhibit transcription in E. coli. This inhibition can be relieved by adding lactose or isopropyl-β-D-thiogalactopyranoside (IPTG). lac repressor encoded by lacI
   4570..4864    -  LTR            3' LTR (ΔU3) (fragment): self-inactivating 3' long terminal repeat (LTR) from Moloney murine leukemia virus
   4861..4895    -  LTR            3' LTR (ΔU3) (fragment): self-inactivating 3' long terminal repeat (LTR) from Moloney murine leukemia virus
   4994..5593    -  CDS            PuroR: puromycin N-acetyltransferase; pac from Streptomyces alboniger; confers resistance to puromycin
   5618..6117    -  promoter       PGK promoter: mouse phosphoglycerate kinase 1 promoter
   6128..6342    +  promoter       H1 promoter: human H1 RNA promoter
   6403..26      +  misc_feature   MCS (fragment) (across the origin): pBluescript multiple cloning site
>Addgene plasmid #30520 | pSUPER retro puro Scr shRNA | depositor full sequence | sequence record 36602 | pSUPER retro puro Scr shRNA sequence 6403 bps
AGCTTATCGATACCGTCGACCTCGAGAGATCGATCTAATTCCGGCGCCTAGAGAAGGAGTGAGGGCTGGA
TAAAGGGAGGATCGAGGCGGGGTCGAACGAGGAGGTTCAAGGGGGAGAGACGGGGCGGATGGAGGAAGAG
GAGGCGGAGGCTTAGGGTGTACAAAGGGCTTGACCCAGGGAGGGGGGTCAAAAGCCAAGGCTTCCCAGGT
CACGATGTAGGGGACCTGGTCTGGGTGTCCATGCGGGCCAGGTGAAAAGACCTTGATCTTAACCTGGGTG
ATGAGGTCTCGGTTAAAGGTGCCGTCTCGCGGCCATCCGACGTTAAAGGTTGGCCATTCTGCAGAGCAGA
AGGTAACCCAACGTCTCTTCTTGACATCTACCGACTGGTTGTGAGCGATCCGCTCGACATCTTTCCAGTG
ACCTAAGGTCAAACTTAAGGGAGTGGTAACAGTCTGGCCCTAATTTTCAGACAAATACAGAAACACAGTC
AGACAGAGACAACACAGAACGATGCTGCAGCGCTGCAGCAGACAAGACGCGCGGCTTCGGTTCCAAACCG
AAAGCAAAAATTCAGACGGAGGCGGGAACTGTTTTAGGTTCTCGTCTCCTACCAGAACCACATATCCTGA
CGGGGTCGGATTCCACATCGACTCCCTTCCTCAGGTCGGGCCACAAAAACGGCCCCCAAAGTCCCTGGGA
CGTCTCCCAGGGTTGCGGCCGGGTGTTCAGAACTCGTCAGTTCCACCACGGGTCCGCCAGATACAGAGCT
AGTTAGCTAACTAGTACAGACGCAGGCGCAAACATTAGATGCCGGCACAAACACGCACAAAGACAGAGAC
AGACACGAAACGACCGCTGGCCAGCTTACCTCCCGGCGGGGGGGTCGGTGGTCCCTGGGCAGGGGTCTCC
AAATCTCGGTGGAACCTCCAAATGAAAGACCCCCGAGGTGGGCAGTCAATCAATCTGAGGAGACCCTCCC
AAGGATCAGCGAGTCCACGATTCGGATGCAAACAGCAAGAGGCTTTATTGGGAATACGGGTACCCGGGCG
ACGCAGTCTATCGGAGGACTGGCGCGCCGAGTGAGGGGTTGTGGGCTCTTTTATTGAGCTCGGGGAGCAG
AAGCGCGCGAACAGAAGCGAGAAGCGAACTGATTGGTTAGTTCAAATAAGGCACAGGGTCATTTCAGGTC
CTTGGGGCACCCTGGAAACATCTGATGGTTCTCTAGAAACTGCTGAGGGCGGGACCGCATCTGGGGACCA
TCTGTTCTTGGCCCTGAGCCGGGGCAGGAACTGCTTACCACAGATATCCTGTTTGGCCCATATTCTGCTG
TCTCTCTGTTCCTAACCTTGATCTGAACTTCTCTATTCTCAGTTATGTATTTTCCATGCCTTGCAAAATG
GCGTTACTTAAGCTAGCTTGCCAAACCTACAGGTGGGGTCTTTCATTCCCCCCTTTTTCTGGAGACTAAA
TAAAATCTTTTATTTTATCTATGGCTCGTACTCTATAGGCTTCAGCTGGTGATATTGTTGAGTCAAAACT
AGAGCCTGGACCACTGATATCCTGTCTTTAACAAATTGGACTAATCGCCTCTACGCCGGACGCATCGTGG
CCGGCATCACCGGCGCCACAGGTGCGGTTGCTGGCGCCTATATCGCCGACATCACCGATGGGGAAGATCG
GGCTCGCCACTTCGGGCTCATGAGCGCTTGTTTCGGCGTGGGTATGGTGGCAGGCCCCGTGGCCGGGGGA
CTGTTGGGCGCCATCTCCTTGCATGCACCATTCCTTGCGCCGTCGTTTTACAACGTCGTGACTGGGAAAA
CCCTGGCGTTACCCAACTTAATCGCCTTGCAGCACATCCCCCTTTCGCCAGCTGGCGTAATAGCGAAGAG
GCCCGCACCGATCGCCCTTCCCAACAGTTGCGCAGCCTGAATGGCGAATGGCGCCTGATGCGGTATTTTC
TCCTTACGCATCTGTGCGGTATTTCACACCGCATATGGTGCACTCTCAGTACAATCTGCTCTGATGCCGC
ATAGTTAAGCCAGCCCCGACACCCGCCAACACCCGCTGACGCGCCCTGACGGGCTTGTCTGCTCCCGGCA
TCCGCTTACAGACAAGCTGTGACCGTCTCCGGGAGCTGCATGTGTCAGAGGTTTTCACCGTCATCACCGA
AACGCGCGAGACGAAAGGGCCTCGTGATACGCCTATTTTTATAGGTTAATGTCATGATAATAATGGTTTC
TTAGACGTCAGGTGGCACTTTTCGGGGAAATGTGCGCGGAACCCCTATTTGTTTATTTTTCTAAATACAT
TCAAATATGTATCCGCTCATGAGACAATAACCCTGATAAATGCTTCAATAATATTGAAAAAGGAAGAGTA
TGAGTATTCAACATTTCCGTGTCGCCCTTATTCCCTTTTTTGCGGCATTTTGCCTTCCTGTTTTTGCTCA
CCCAGAAACGCTGGTGAAAGTAAAAGATGCTGAAGATCAGTTGGGTGCACGAGTGGGTTACATCGAACTG
GATCTCAACAGCGGTAAGATCCTTGAGAGTTTTCGCCCCGAAGAACGTTTTCCAATGATGAGCACTTTTA
AAGTTCTGCTATGTGGCGCGGTATTATCCCGTATTGACGCCGGGCAAGAGCAACTCGGTCGCCGCATACA
CTATTCTCAGAATGACTTGGTTGAGTACTCACCAGTCACAGAAAAGCATCTTACGGATGGCATGACAGTA
AGAGAATTATGCAGTGCTGCCATAACCATGAGTGATAACACTGCGGCCAACTTACTTCTGACAACGATCG
GAGGACCGAAGGAGCTAACCGCTTTTTTGCACAACATGGGGGATCATGTAACTCGCCTTGATCGTTGGGA
ACCGGAGCTGAATGAAGCCATACCAAACGACGAGCGTGACACCACGATGCCTGTAGCAATGGCAACAACG
TTGCGCAAACTATTAACTGGCGAACTACTTACTCTAGCTTCCCGGCAACAATTAATAGACTGGATGGAGG
CGGATAAAGTTGCAGGACCACTTCTGCGCTCGGCCCTTCCGGCTGGCTGGTTTATTGCTGATAAATCTGG
AGCCGGTGAGCGTGGGTCTCGCGGTATCATTGCAGCACTGGGGCCAGATGGTAAGCCCTCCCGTATCGTA
GTTATCTACACGACGGGGAGTCAGGCAACTATGGATGAACGAAATAGACAGATCGCTGAGATAGGTGCCT
CACTGATTAAGCATTGGTAACTGTCAGACCAAGTTTACTCATATATACTTTAGATTGATTTAAAACTTCA
TTTTTAATTTAAAAGGATCTAGGTGAAGATCCTTTTTGATAATCTCATGACCAAAATCCCTTAACGTGAG
TTTTCGTTCCACTGAGCGTCAGACCCCGTAGAAAAGATCAAAGGATCTTCTTGAGATCCTTTTTTTCTGC
GCGTAATCTGCTGCTTGCAAACAAAAAAACCACCGCTACCAGCGGTGGTTTGTTTGCCGGATCAAGAGCT
ACCAACTCTTTTTCCGAAGGTAACTGGCTTCAGCAGAGCGCAGATACCAAATACTGTCCTTCTAGTGTAG
CCGTAGTTAGGCCACCACTTCAAGAACTCTGTAGCACCGCCTACATACCTCGCTCTGCTAATCCTGTTAC
CAGTGGCTGCTGCCAGTGGCGATAAGTCGTGTCTTACCGGGTTGGACTCAAGACGATAGTTACCGGATAA
GGCGCAGCGGTCGGGCTGAACGGGGGGTTCGTGCACACAGCCCAGCTTGGAGCGAACGACCTACACCGAA
CTGAGATACCTACAGCGTGAGCTATGAGAAAGCGCCACGCTTCCCGAAGGGAGAAAGGCGGACAGGTATC
CGGTAAGCGGCAGGGTCGGAACAGGAGAGCGCACGAGGGAGCTTCCAGGGGGAAACGCCTGGTATCTTTA
TAGTCCTGTCGGGTTTCGCCACCTCTGACTTGAGCGTCGATTTTTGTGATGCTCGTCAGGGGGGCGGAGC
CTATGGAAAAACGCCAGCAACGCGGCCTTTTTACGGTTCCTGGCCTTTTGCTGGCCTTTTGCTCACATGT
TCTTTCCTGCGTTATCCCCTGATTCTGTGGATAACCGTATTACCGCCTTTGAGTGAGCTGATACCGCTCG
CCGCAGCCGAACGACCGAGCGCAGCGAGTCAGTGAGCGAGGAAGCGGAAGAGCGCCCAATACGCAAACCG
CCTCTCCCCGCGCGTTGGCCGATTCATTAATGCAGCTGGCACGACAGGTTTCCCGACTGGAAAGCGGGCA
GTGAGCGCAACGCAATTAATGTGAGTTAGCTCACTCATTAGGCACCCCAGGCTTTACACTTTATGCTTCC
GGCTCGTATGTTGTGTGGAATTGTGAGCGGATAACAATTTCACACAGGAAACAGCTATGACCATGATTAC
GAATTAATTCTCCCCAGCTCTTCTGCGCTGTCCATAATGAACTATTTCAGGAGTATTGGAGTATGTGGAT
TCAAAACAGTGGCTAATTGAGTCAGGATTACTTAATATTCGACTCCTACCCTCAGAATGTTGTTCTCCAA
CTTCAAGAAACTGTTACCCATGAAAGACCCCCGCTGACGGGTAGTCAATCACTCAGAGGAGACCCTCCCA
AGGAACAGCGAGACCACAAGTCGGATGCAACTGCAAGAGGGTTTATTGGATACACGGGTACCCGGGCGAC
GCAGTCTATCGGAGGACTGGCGCGCCGAGTGAGGGGTTGTGGGCTCTTTTATTGAGCTCGGGGAGCAGAA
GCGCGCGAACAGAAGCGAGAAGCGAACTGATTGGTTAGTTCAAATAAGGCACAGGGTCATTTCAGGTCCT
TGGGGCACCCTGGAAACATCTGATGGTTCTCTAGCTTGCCAAACCTACAGGTGGGGTCTTTCATTCCCCC
CTTTTTCTGGAGACTAAATAAAATCTTTTATTTTATCGATGCATGGGGTCGTGCGCTCCTTTCGGTCGGG
CGCTGCGGGTCGTGGGGCGGGCGTCAGGCACCGGGCTTGCGGGTCATGCACCAGGTGCGCGGTCCTTCGG
GCACCTCGACGTCGGCGGTGACGGTGAAGCCGAGCCGCTCGTAGAAGGGGAGGTTGCGGGGCGCGGAGGT
CTCCAGGAAGGCGGGCACCCCGGCGCGCTCGGCCGCCTCCACTCCGGGGAGCACGACGGCGCTGCCCAGA
CCCTTGCCCTGGTGGTCGGGCGAGACGCCGACGGTGGCCAGGAACCACGCGGGCTCCTTGGGCCGGTGCG
GCGCCAGGAGGCCTTCCATCTGTTGCTGCGCGGCCAGCCGGGAACCGCTCAACTCGGCCATGCGCGGGCC
GATCTCGGCGAACACCGCCCCCGCTTCGACGCTCTCCGGCGTGGTCCAGACCGCCACCGCGGCGCCGTCG
TCCGCGACCCACACCTTGCCGATGTCGAGCCCGACGCGCGTGAGGAAGAGTTCTTGCAGCTCGGTGACCC
GCTCGATGTGGCGGTCCGGATCGACGGTGTGGCGCGTGGCGGGGTAGTCGGCGAACGCGGCGGCGAGGGT
GCGTACGGCCCTGGGGACGTCGTCGCGGGTGGCGAGGCGCACCGTGGGCTTGTACTCGGTCATGGTAAGC
TAGCTTGGGCTGCAGGTCGAAAGGCCCGGAGATGAGGAAGAGGAGAACAGCGCGGCAGACGTGCGCTTTT
GAAGCGTGCAGAATGCCGGGCCTCCGGAGGACCTTCGGGCGCCCGCCCCGCCCCTGAGCCCGCCCCTGAG
CCCGCCCCCGGACCCACCCCTTCCCAGCCTCTGAGCCCAGAAAGCGAAGGAGCAAAGCTGCTATTGGCCG
CTGCCCCAAAGGCCTACCCGCTTCCATTGCTCAGCGGTGCTGTCCATCTGCACGAGACTAGTGAGACGTG
CTACTTCCATTTGTCACGTCCTGCACGACGCGAGCTGCGGGGCGGGGGGGAACTTCCTGACTAGGGGAGG
AGTAGAAGGTGGCGCGAAGGGGCCACCAAAGAACGGAGCCGGTTGGCGCCTACCGGTGGATGTGGAATGT
GTGCGAGGCCAGAGGCCACTTGTGTAGCGCCAAGTGCCCAGCGGGGCTGCTAAAGCGCATGCTCCAGACT
GCCTTGGGAAAAGCGCCTCCCCTACCCGGTAGAATTCGAACGCTGACGTCATCAACCCGCTCCAAGGAAT
CGCGGGCCCAGTGTCACTAGGCGGGAACACCCAGCGCGCGTGCGCCCTGGCAGGAAGATGGCTGTGAGGG
ACAGGGGAGTGGCGCCCTGCAATATTTGCATGTCGCTATGTGTTCTGGGAAATCACCATAAACGTGAAAT
GTCTTTGGATTTGGGAATCTTATAAGTTCTGTATGAGACCACAGATCCCCGCGAAAGATGATAAGCTAAT
TCAAGAGATTAGCTTATCATCTTTCGCTTTTTA
