>Addgene plasmid #30520 | pSUPER retro puro Scr shRNA | addgene partial sequence | sequence record 38552 | pLXSN-5
GCCCTCACTCCTTCTCTAGGCGCCGGAATTAGATCGATCTCTCGAGGTCGACGGTATCGATAAGCTTAAA
AAGCGAAAGATGATAAGCTAATCTCTTGAATTAGCTTATCATCTTTCGCGGGGATCTGTGGTCTCATACA
GAACTTATAAGATTCCCAAATCCAAAGACATTTCACGTTTATGGTGATTTCCCAGAACACATAGCGACAT
GCAAATATTGCAGGGCGCCACTCCCCTGTCCCTCACAGCCATCTTCCTGCCAGGGCGCACGCGCGCTGGG
TGTTCCCGCCTAGTGACACTGGGCCCGCGATTCCTTGGAGCGGGTTGATGACGTCAGCGTTCGAATTCTA
CCGGGTAGGGGAGGCGCTTTTCCCAAGGCAGTCTGGAGCATGCGCTTTAGCAGCCCCGCTGGGCACTTGG
CGCTACACAAGTGGCCTCTGGCCTCGCACACATTCCACATCCACCGGTAGGCGCCAACCGGCTCCGTTCT
TTGGTGGCCCCTTCGCGCCACCTTCTACTCCTCCCCTAGTCAGGAAGTTCCCCCCCGCCCCGCAGCTCGC
GTCGTGCAGGACGTGACAAATGGAAGTAGCACGTCTCACTAGTCTCGTGCAGATGGACAGCACCGCTGAG
CAATGGAAGCGGGTAGGCCTTTGGGGCAGCGGCCAATAGCAGCTTTGCTCCTTCGCTTTCTGGGCTCAGA
GGCTGGGAAGGGGTGGGTCCGGGGGCGGGCTCAGGGGCGGGCTCAGGGGCGGGGCGGGCGCCCGAAGGTC
CTCCGGAGGCCCGGCATTCTGCACGCTTCAAAAGCGCACGTCTGCCGCGCTGTTCTCCTCTTCCTCATCT
